>Addgene plasmid #221478 | pDONR223_NKX2-4 | addgene full sequence | sequence record 437812 | Addgene NGS Result
CTAAATGAAACCTTAACGCTATGGAACTCGCCGCCCGACTGGGCTGGCGATGAGCGAAATGTAGTGCTTA
CGTTGTCCCGCATTTGGTACAGCGCAGTAACCGGCAAAATCGCGCCGAAGGATGTCGCTGCCGACTGGGC
AATGGAGCGCCTGCCGGCCCAGTATCAGCCCGTCATACTTGAAGCTAGACAGGCTTATCTTGGACAAGAA
GAAGATCGCTTGGCCTCGCGCGCAGATCAGTTGGAAGAATTTGTCCACTACGTGAAAGGCGAGATCACCA
AGGTAGTCGGCAAATAACCCTCGAGCCACCCATGACCAAAATCCCTTAACGTGAGTTACGCGTCGTTCCA
CTGAGCGTCAGACCCCGTAGAAAAGATCAAAGGATCTTCTTGAGATCCTTTTTTTCTGCGCGTAATCTGC
TGCTTGCAAACAAAAAAACCACCGCTACCAGCGGTGGTTTGTTTGCCGGATCAAGAGCTACCAACTCTTT
TTCCGAAGGTAACTGGCTTCAGCAGAGCGCAGATACCAAATACTGTTCTTCTAGTGTAGCCGTAGTTAGG
CCACCACTTCAAGAACTCTGTAGCACCGCCTACATACCTCGCTCTGCTAATCCTGTTACCAGTGGCTGCT
GCCAGTGGCGATAAGTCGTGTCTTACCGGGTTGGACTCAAGACGATAGTTACCGGATAAGGCGCAGCGGT
CGGGCTGAACGGGGGGTTCGTGCACACAGCCCAGCTTGGAGCGAACGACCTACACCGAACTGAGATACCT
ACAGCGTGAGCTATGAGAAAGCGCCACGCTTCCCGAAGGGAGAAAGGCGGACAGGTATCCGGTAAGCGGC
AGGGTCGGAACAGGAGAGCGCACGAGGGAGCTTCCAGGGGGAAACGCCTGGTATCTTTATAGTCCTGTCG
GGTTTCGCCACCTCTGACTTGAGCGTCGATTTTTGTGATGCTCGTCAGGGGGGCGGAGCCTATGGAAAAA
CGCCAGCAACGCGGCCTTTTTACGGTTCCTGGCCTTTTGCTGGCCTTTTGCTCACATGTTCTTTCCTGCG
TTATCCCCTGATTCTGTGGATAACCGTATTACCGCCTTTGAGTGAGCTGATACCGCTCGCCGCAGCCGAA
CGACCGAGCGCAGCGAGTCAGTGAGCGAGGAAGCGGAAGAGCGCCCAATACGCAAACCGCCTCTCCCCGC
GCGTTGGCCGATTCATTAATGCAGCTGGCACGACAGGTTTCCCGACTGGAAAGCGGGCAGTGAGCGCAAC
GCAATTAATACGCGTACCGCTAGCCAGGAAGAGTTTGTAGAAACGCAAAAAGGCCATCCGTCAGGATGGC
CTTCTGCTTAGTTTGATGCCTGGCAGTTTATGGCGGGCGTCCTGCCCGCCACCCTCCGGGCCGTTGCTTC
ACAACGTTCAAATCCGCTCCCGGCGGATTTGTCCTACTCAGGAGAGCGTTCACCGACAAACAACAGATAA
AACGAAAGGCCCAGTCTTCCGACTGAGCCTTTCGTTTTATTTGATGCCTGGCAGTTCCCTACTCTCGCGT
TAACGCTAGCATGGATGTTTTCCCAGTCACGACGTTGTAAAACGACGGCCAGTCTTAAGCTCGGGCCCCA
AATAATGATTTTATTTTGACTGATAGTGACCTGTTCGTTGCAACAAATTGATGAGCAATGCTTTTTTATA
ATGCCAACTTTGTACAAAAAAGTTGGCACATGTCGTTGAGCCCAAAGCACACGACGCCCTTCTCCGTGTC
CGACATCCTGAGCCCCATCGAGGAGACCTACAAGAAGTTCAGCGGCGCCATGGACGGCGCGCCACCCGGC
CTGGGGGCGCCCCTGGGGGCCGCGGCCGCCTACCGCGCGCCGCCACCTGGGCCCTCCTCGCAGGCGGCGA
CCGTGGCGGGCATGCAGCCTTCTCACGCCATGGCGGGTCACAACGCGGCGGCCGCGGCGGCGGCGGCAGC
AGCTGCGGCGGCGGCGGCCGCCACCTACCACATGCCGCCCGGCGTCTCGCAGTTCCCGCACGGCGCCATG
GGCAGCTACTGCAACGGCGGCCTGGGCAACATGGGCGAGCTGCCCGCCTACACGGACGGCATGCGGGGCG
GCGCGGCCACCGGCTGGTACGGCGCCAACCCGGACCCACGCTACTCGTCAATCTCCAGGTTCATGGGGCC
GTCGGCGGGCGTGAATGTGGCCGGCATGGGGTCGCTGACCGGCATCGCGGACGCCGCCAAGTCGCTGGGC
CCGCTGCACGCGGCGGCGGCGGCAGCCGCTCCGCGAAGGAAGCGCCGCGTGCTCTTCTCGCAGGCGCAGG
TCTACGAGCTGGAGCGGCGCTTCAAGCAGCAGAAGTACCTGTCGGCGCCCGAGCGCGAGCACCTGGCCAG
CATGATCCACCTGACGCCCACGCAGGTCAAGATCTGGTTCCAGAACCACCGGTACAAGATGAAACGGCAG
GCCAAGGACAAGGCGGCGCAGCAGCTGCAGCAGGAGGGCGGCCTGGGCCCGCCGCCGCCTCCGCCGCCGT
CCCCGCGCCGCGTGGCGGTGCCTGTGCTGGTCAAGGACGGCAAGCCGTGCCAGAACGGCGCCAGCACGCC
CACCCCCGGCCAGGCCGGTCCGCAGCCGCCGGCCCCGACGCCAGCACCTGAGCTGGAGGAGCTGTCGCCC
AGCCCACCCGCGCTGCACGGCCCGGGGGGCGGCCTGGCGGCCCTGGACGCGGCCGCCGGGGAGTACAGCG
GCGGCGTCCTGGGCGCCAACCTGCTCTATGGCAGGACGTGGTTGCCAACTTTCTTGTACAAAGTTGGCAT
TATAAGAAAGCATTGCTTATCAATTTGTTGCAACGAACAGGTCACTATCAGTCAAAATAAAATCATTATT
TGCCATCCAGCTGATATCCCCTATAGTGAGTCGTATTACATGGTCATAGCTGTTTCCTGGCAGCTCTGGC
CCGTGTCTCAAAATCTCTGATGTTACATTGCACAAGATAAAAATATATCATCATGCCTCCTCTAGACCAG
CCAGGACAGAAATGCCTCGACTTCGCTGCTACCCAAGGTTGCCGGGTGACGCACACCGTGGAAACGGATG
AAGGCACGAACCCAGTGGACATAAGCCTGTTCGGTTCGTAAGCTGTAATGCAAGTAGCGTATGCGCTCAC
GCAACTGGTCCAGAACCTTGACCGAACGCAGCGGTGGTAACGGCGCAGTGGCGGTTTTCATGGCTTGTTA
TGACTGTTTTTTTGGGGTACAGTCTATGCCTCGGGCATCCAAGCAGCAAGCGCGTTACGCCGTGGGTCGA
TGTTTGATGTTATGGAGCAGCAACGATGTTACGCAGCAGGGCAGTCGCCCTAAAACAAAGTTAAACATTA
TGAGGGAAGCGGTGATCGCCGAAGTATCGACTCAACTATCAGAGGTAGTTGGCGTCATCGAGCGCCATCT
CGAACCGACGTTGCTGGCCGTACATTTGTACGGCTCCGCAGTGGATGGCGGCCTGAAGCCACACAGTGAT
ATTGATTTGCTGGTTACGGTGACCGTAAGGCTTGATGAAACAACGCGGCGAGCTTTGATCAACGACCTTT
TGGAAACTTCGGCTTCCCCTGGAGAGAGCGAGATTCTCCGCGCTGTAGAAGTCACCATTGTTGTGCACGA
CGACATCATTCCGTGGCGTTATCCAGCTAAGCGCGAACTGCAATTTGGAGAATGGCAGCGCAATGACATT
CTTGCAGGTATCTTCGAGCCAGCCACGATCGACATTGATCTGGCTATCTTGCTGACAAAAGCAAGAGAAC
ATAGCGTTGCCTTGGTAGGTCCAGCGGCGGAGGAACTCTTTGATCCGGTTCCTGAACAGGATCTATTTGA
GGCG
Features (pLannotate 1.2.2; 12 found; start..end, strand, type, name):
    390..978     +  rep_origin     ori: high-copy-number ColE1/pMB1/pBR322/pUC origin of replication
   1161..1253    +  CDS            lacI (fragment): lac repressor; lacI; The lac repressor binds to the lac operator to inhibit transcription in E. coli. This inhibition can be relieved by adding lactose or isopropyl-β-D-thiogalactopyranoside (IPTG).
   1308..1335    -  terminator     rrnB T2 terminator: transcription terminator T2 from the E. coli rrnB gene
   1467..1510    +  terminator     rrnB T1 terminator: Escherichia coli rrnB; transcription terminator T1 from the E. coli rrnB gene
   1557..1593    -  CDS            lacZα (fragment): LacZα fragment of β-galactosidase; lacZ fragment
   1610..1705    +  protein_bind   attL3: mutant version of attL; recombination site for the Gateway® LR reaction LR Clonase™
   1710..2771    +  CDS            NKX2-4: NKX24_HUMAN - Also known as NKX2D. Experimental evidence at protein level: Swiss-Prot protein existence level 1. Probable transcription factor. From Homo sapiens (Human).
   2776..2871    -  protein_bind   attL3: mutant version of attL; recombination site for the Gateway® LR reaction LR Clonase™
   2890..2908    -  promoter       T7 promoter: promoter for bacteriophage T7 RNA polymerase
   3098..3121    +  promoter       Pc promoter (fragment): intI1 (promoter lies within the coding sequence); class 1 integron promoter
   3297..3353    +  CDS            GmR (fragment): gentamycin acetyltransferase; aacC1; confers resistance to gentamycin
   3360..297     +  CDS            SmR (across the origin): aminoglycoside adenylyltransferase (Murphy, 1985); aadA; confers resistance to spectinomycin and streptomycin
