[The description below was written by a language model from this plasmid's Addgene catalogue record and pLannotate feature annotations shown in this document.]
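Description:
pDONR223_NKX2-4 is a Gateway entry clone built on the Invitrogen pDONR223 donor backbone, carrying the human NKX2-4 coding sequence (also known as NKX2.4 or NKX2D), a probable homeobox-family transcription factor. It is a bacterial shuttle intermediate rather than an expression vector. It replicates in E. coli at high copy from a ColE1/pUC-type origin and is selected with spectinomycin through the aadA (SmR) aminoglycoside adenylyltransferase gene, which in the sequenced record spans the numbering origin. This gene is preceded by fragments of a class 1 integron Pc promoter and a gentamicin acetyltransferase gene. These are remnants of the resistance cassette's origin and are not functional markers.

The 1,062 bp NKX2-4 open reading frame sits between two attL recombination sites in opposite orientations. The annotation software labels both as attL3, which probably reflects imprecise matching of the attL variants rather than a true duplication. The attL flanks show that the donor vector's original selection cassette has already been replaced by the insert, which also explains why the sequenced plasmid (3,854 nt) is smaller than the listed empty backbone. rrnB T1 and T2 terminators upstream insulate the insert from read-through transcription, and a T7 promoter lies just outside the downstream attL site. Short lacI and lacZα fragments are backbone remnants. No eukaryotic promoter, tag or reporter is annotated.

The ORF was derived from a commercially synthesised pcDNA3.1-NKX2-4 plasmid. The construct is intended for LR Clonase transfer of NKX2-4 into destination vectors of choice for overexpression, and it was deposited in connection with work on NKX2-1 lineage factor dosage in lung adenocarcinoma.
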