Addgene plasmid #221478: pDONR223_NKX2-4
Purpose: Gateway cloning of NKX2-4 overexpression
Depositing lab: Matthew Meyerson. Depositing organization: Broad Institute. Publication: Dosage amplification dictates oncogenic regulation by the NKX2-1 lineage factor in lung adenocarcinoma. Pulice JL, Meyerson M. bioRxiv [Preprint]. 2023 Oct 27:2023.10.26.563996. doi: 10.1101/2023.10.26.563996. PubMed 37994369.
Backbone
  Vector backbone: pDONR223
  Backbone manufacturer: Invitrogen
  Backbone size w/o insert (bp): 5005
  Vector type: Gateway Donor Vector
Growth in bacteria
  Bacterial resistance: Spectinomycin, 50 μg/mL
  Growth temperature: 37°C
  Growth strain: DH5alpha
  Copy number: High Copy
Gene/Insert
  Gene/Insert name: NKX2-4
  Species: H. sapiens (human)
  Insert size (bp): 1062
  Entrez Gene: NKX2-4 (a.k.a. NKX2.4, NKX2D)
  Cloning method: Gateway Cloning
  Sequencing primers: 5′ M13pUC-fwd; 3′ M13rev
Resource information
  A portion of this plasmid was derived from a plasmid made by: Genscript (pcDNA3.1-NKX2-4)
Terms and licenses: Academic/Nonprofit Terms; Industry Terms: Not Available to Industry
How to cite: pDONR223_NKX2-4 was a gift from Matthew Meyerson (Addgene plasmid # 221478 ; http://n2t.net/addgene:221478 ; RRID:Addgene_221478)
